>Addgene plasmid #143252 | TFORF0973 | addgene full sequence | sequence record 396118 | Addgene NGS Result
TTAATGTAGTCTTATGCAATACTCTTGTAGTCTTGCAACATGGTAACGATGAGTTAGCAACATGCCTTAC
AAGGAGAGAAAAAGCACCGTGCATGCCGATTGGTGGAAGTAAGGTGGTACGATCGTGCCTTATTAGGAAG
GCAACAGACGGGTCTGACATGGATTGGACGAACCACTGAATTGCCGCATTGCAGAGATATTGTATTTAAG
TGCCTAGCTCGATACATAAACGGGTCTCTCTGGTTAGACCAGATCTGAGCCTGGGAGCTCTCTGGCTAAC
TAGGGAACCCACTGCTTAAGCCTCAATAAAGCTTGCCTTGAGTGCTTCAAGTAGTGTGTGCCCGTCTGTT
GTGTGACTCTGGTAACTAGAGATCCCTCAGACCCTTTTAGTCAGTGTGGAAAATCTCTAGCAGTGGCGCC
CGAACAGGGACTTGAAAGCGAAAGGGAAACCAGAGGAGCTCTCTCGACGCAGGACTCGGCTTGCTGAAGC
GCGCACGGCAAGAGGCGAGGGGCGGCGACTGGTGAGTACGCCAAAAATTTTGACTAGCGGAGGCTAGAAG
GAGAGAGATGGGTGCGAGAGCGTCAGTATTAAGCGGGGGAGAATTAGATCGCGATGGGAAAAAATTCGGT
TAAGGCCAGGGGGAAAGAAAAAATATAAATTAAAACATATAGTATGGGCAAGCAGGGAGCTAGAACGATT
CGCAGTTAATCCTGGCCTGTTAGAAACATCAGAAGGCTGTAGACAAATACTGGGACAGCTACAACCATCC
CTTCAGACAGGATCAGAAGAACTTAGATCATTATATAATACAGTAGCAACCCTCTATTGTGTGCATCAAA
GGATAGAGATAAAAGACACCAAGGAAGCTTTAGACAAGATAGAGGAAGAGCAAAACAAAAGTAAGACCAC
CGCACAGCAAGCGGCCGCTGATCTTCAGACCTGGAGGAGGAGATATGAGGGACAATTGGAGAAGTGAATT
ATATAAATATAAAGTAGTAAAAATTGAACCATTAGGAGTAGCACCCACCAAGGCAAAGAGAAGAGTGGTG
CAGAGAGAAAAAAGAGCAGTGGGAATAGGAGCTTTGTTCCTTGGGTTCTTGGGAGCAGCAGGAAGCACTA
TGGGCGCAGCGTCAATGACGCTGACGGTACAGGCCAGACAATTATTGTCTGGTATAGTGCAGCAGCAGAA
CAATTTGCTGAGGGCTATTGAGGCGCAACAGCATCTGTTGCAACTCACAGTCTGGGGCATCAAGCAGCTC
CAGGCAAGAATCCTGGCTGTGGAAAGATACCTAAAGGATCAACAGCTCCTGGGGATTTGGGGTTGCTCTG
GAAAACTCATTTGCACCACTGCTGTGCCTTGGAATGCTAGTTGGAGTAATAAATCTCTGGAACAGATTTG
GAATCACACGACCTGGATGGAGTGGGACAGAGAAATTAACAATTACACAAGCTTAATACACTCCTTAATT
GAAGAATCGCAAAACCAGCAAGAAAAGAATGAACAAGAATTATTGGAATTAGATAAATGGGCAAGTTTGT
GGAATTGGTTTAACATAACAAATTGGCTGTGGTATATAAAATTATTCATAATGATAGTAGGAGGCTTGGT
AGGTTTAAGAATAGTTTTTGCTGTACTTTCTATAGTGAATAGAGTTAGGCAGGGATATTCACCATTATCG
TTTCAGACCCACCTCCCAACCCCGAGGGGACCCATGCATTGCATCTCAATTAGTCAGCAACCAGGTGTGG
AAAGTCCCCAGGCTCCCCAGCAGGCAGAAGTATGCAAAGCATGCGTCTCAATTAGTCAGCAACCATAGTC
CCGCCCCTAACTCCGCCCATCCCGCCCCTAACTCCGCCCAGTTCCGCCCATTCTCCGCCCCATGGCTGAC
TAATTTTTTTTATTTATGCAGAGGCCGAGGCCGCCTCGGCCTCTGAGCTATTCCAGAAGTAGTGAGGAGG
CTTTTTTGGAGGCCTAGGCTTTTGCAAAAAGCTTTCTAGAGGTACCACCGGAGCTTACCATGACCGAGTA
CAAGCCCACGGTGCGCCTCGCCACCCGCGACGACGTCCCCAGGGCCGTACGCACCCTCGCCGCCGCGTTC
GCCGACTACCCCGCCACGCGCCACACCGTCGATCCGGACCGCCACATCGAGCGGGTCACCGAGCTGCAAG
AACTCTTCCTCACGCGCGTCGGGCTCGACATCGGCAAGGTGTGGGTCGCGGACGACGGCGCCGCCGTGGC
GGTCTGGACCACGCCGGAGAGCGTCGAAGCGGGGGCGGTGTTCGCCGAGATCGGCCCGCGCATGGCCGAG
TTGAGCGGTTCCCGGCTGGCCGCGCAGCAACAGATGGAAGGCCTCCTGGCGCCGCACCGGCCCAAGGAGC
CCGCGTGGTTCCTGGCCACCGTCGGCGTCTCGCCCGACCACCAGGGCAAGGGTCTGGGCAGCGCCGTCGT
GCTCCCCGGAGTGGAGGCGGCCGAGCGCGCCGGGGTGCCCGCCTTCCTGGAGACCTCCGCGCCCCGCAAC
CTCCCCTTCTACGAGCGGCTCGGCTTCACCGTCACCGCCGACGTCGAGGTGCCCGAAGGACCGCGCACCT
GGTGCATGACCCGCAAGCCCGGTGCCAGTTAACGAATTCTAGATCTTGAGACAAATGGCAGTATTCATCC
ACAATTTTAAAAGAAAAGGGGGGATTGGGGGGTACAGTGCAGGGGAAAGAATAGTAGACATAATAGCAAC
AGACATACAAACTAAAGAATTACAAAAACAAATTACAAAAATTCAAAATTTTCGGGTTTATTACAGGGAC
AGCAGAGATCCACTTTGGCGCCGGCTCGAGGCCTGCAGGTGCAAAGATGGATAAAGTTTTAAACAGAGAG
GAATCTTTGCAGCTAATGGACCTTCTAGGTCTTGAAAGGAGTGGGAATTGGCTCCGGTGCCCGTCAGTGG
GCAGAGCGCACATCGCCCACAGTCCCCGAGAAGTTGGGGGGAGGGGTCGGCAATTGAACCGGTGCCTAGA
GAAGGTGGCGCGGGGTAAACTGGGAAAGTGATGTCGTGTACTGGCTCCGCCTTTTTCCCGAGGGTGGGGG
AGAACCGTATATAAGTGCAGTAGTCGCCGTGAACGTTCTTTTTCGCAACGGGTTTGCCGCCAGAACACAG
GTAAGTGCCGTGTGTGGTTCCCGCGGGCCTGGCCTCTTTACGGGTTATGGCCCTTGCGTGCCTTGAATTA
CTTCCACCTGGCTGCAGTACGTGATTCTTGATCCCGAGCTTCGGGTTGGAAGTGGGTGGGAGAGTTCGAG
GCCTTGCGCTTAAGGAGCCCCTTCGCCTCGTGCTTGAGTTGAGGCCTGGCCTGGGCGCTGGGGCCGCCGC
GTGCGAATCTGGTGGCACCTTCGCGCCTGTCTCGCTGCTTTCGATAAGTCTCTAGCCATTTAAAATTTTT
GATGACCTGCTGCGACGCTTTTTTTCTGGCAAGATAGTCTTGTAAATGCGGGCCAAGATCTGCACACTGG
TATTTCGGTTTTTGGGGCCGCGGGCGGCGACGGGGCCCGTGCGTCCCAGCGCACATGTTCGGCGAGGCGG
GGCCTGCGAGCGCGGCCACCGAGAATCGGACGGGGGTAGTCTCAAGCTGGCCGGCCTGCTCTGGTGCCTG
GCCTCGCGCCGCCGTGTATCGCCCCGCCCTGGGCGGCAAGGCTGGCCCGGTCGGCACCAGTTGCGTGAGC
GGAAAGATGGCCGCTTCCCGGCCCTGCTGCAGGGAGCTCAAAATGGAGGACGCGGCGCTCGGGAGAGCGG
GCGGGTGAGTCACCCACACAAAGGAAAAGGGCCTTTCCGTCCTCAGCCGTCGCTTCATGTGACTCCACGG
AGTACCGGGCGCCGTCCAGGCACCTCGATTAGTTCTCGAGCTTTTGGAGTACGTCGTCTTTAGGTTGGGG
GGAGGGGTTTTATGCGATGGAGTTTCCCCACACTGAGTGGGTGGAGACTGAAGTTAGGCCAGCTTGGCAC
TTGATGTAATTCTCCTTGGAATTTGCCCTTTTTGAGTTTGGATCTTGGTTCATTCTCAAGCCTCAGACAG
TGGTTCAAAGTTTTTTTCTTCCATTTCAGGTGTCGTGAGGCTAGCACCGCCACCATGTCGGGACACCCCG
GAAGCTGGGAAATGAACTCGGTTGCCTTTGAGGATGTGGCTGTGAACTTCACCCAGGAGGAGTGGGCTTT
GTTGGATCCTTCCCAGAAGAATCTCTATAGAGACGTGATGCAGGAAACCTTCAGGAATCTGGCTTCCATA
GGAAACAAAGGGGAAGACCAGAGCATTGAAGATCAGTACAAAAATTCTTCAAGAAATCTAAGGCACATCA
TATCTCATTCTGGAAACAACCCATATGGGTGTGAGGAATGCGGAAAGAAGCCATGTACATGTAAACAATG
TCAGAAAACTTCCCTTTCTGTCACAAGGGTTCACAGAGACACAGTAATGCACACTGGAAATGGACATTAT
GGTTGTACAATATGTGAGAAAGTTTTTAATATTCCCAGTTCATTTCAGATACATCAGAGAAATCACACTG
GAGAGAAACCCTATGAATGTATGGAATGTGGGAAAGCCTTAGGTTTTTCCCGTTCTCTTAATAGACATAA
AAGGATTCACACTGGAGAAAAACGCTATGAATGTAAGCAATGTGGGAAAGCCTTCAGTCGTTCCAGTCAC
CTTCGTGACCATGAAAGAACTCATACTGGAGAGAAACCCTATGAATGTAAGCACTGTGGGAAAGCCTTCC
GTTACTCCAATTGCCTTCATTACCATGAAAGAACTCACACTGGAGAGAAACCTTATGTGTGCATGGAATG
TGGCAAAGCTTTCAGTTGTCTCAGTTCCTTGCAAGGACATATAAAGGCTCATGCTGGTGAAGAACCCTAT
CCATGTAAGCAATGTGGGAAAGCCTTCAGATACGCCAGTTCCCTTCAGAAACACGAGAAAACTCATATTG
CACAGAAACCCTATGTATGTAACAATTGTGGTAAAGGCTTCAGATGTTCCAGTTCCCTTCGTGACCATGA
AAGGACTCATACTGGAGAGAAACCCTATGAATGTCAGAAATGTGGCAAAGCCTTTAGTCGTGCTAGTACC
CTTTGGAAGCATAAAAAAACTCATACTGGAGAAAAGCCCTATAAATGTAAAAAAATGTAGTAATGAACTA
GTCCGTAACTTGAAAGTATTTCGATTTCTTGGCTTTATATATCTTGTGGAAAGGACGAATTGGCACGCGG
TTTAACGGGATCACGCGTTAAGTCGACAATCAACCTCTGGATTACAAAATTTGTGAAAGATTGACTGGTA
TTCTTAACTATGTTGCTCCTTTTACGCTATGTGGATACGCTGCTTTAATGCCTTTGTATCATGCTATTGC
TTCCCGTATGGCTTTCATTTTCTCCTCCTTGTATAAATCCTGGTTGCTGTCTCTTTATGAGGAGTTGTGG
CCCGTTGTCAGGCAACGTGGCGTGGTGTGCACTGTGTTTGCTGACGCAACCCCCACTGGTTGGGGCATTG
CCACCACCTGTCAGCTCCTTTCCGGGACTTTCGCTTTCCCCCTCCCTATTGCCACGGCGGAACTCATCGC
CGCCTGCCTTGCCCGCTGCTGGACAGGGGCTCGGCTGTTGGGCACTGACAATTCCGTGGTGTTGTCGGGG
AAATCATCGTCCTTTCCTTGGCTGCTCGCCTGTGTTGCCACCTGGATTCTGCGCGGGACGTCCTTCTGCT
ACGTCCCTTCGGCCCTCAATCCAGCGGACCTTCCTTCCCGCGGCCTGCTGCCGGCTCTGCGGCCTCTTCC
GCGTCTTCGCCTTCGCCCTCAGACGAGTCGGATCTCCCTTTGGGCCGCCTCCCCGCGTCGACTTTAAGAC
CAATGACTTACAAGGCAGCTGTAGATCTTAGCCACTTTTTAAAAGAAAAGGGGGGACTGGAAGGGCTAAT
TCACTCCCAACGAAGACAAGATCTGCTTTTTGCTTGTACTGGGTCTCTCTGGTTAGACCAGATCTGAGCC
TGGGAGCTCTCTGGCTAACTAGGGAACCCACTGCTTAAGCCTCAATAAAGCTTGCCTTGAGTGCTTCAAG
TAGTGTGTGCCCGTCTGTTGTGTGACTCTGGTAACTAGAGATCCCTCAGACCCTTTTAGTCAGTGTGGAA
AATCTCTAGCAGTACGTATAGTAGTTCATGTCATCTTATTATTCAGTATTTATAACTTGCAAAGAAATGA
ATATCAGAGAGTGAGAGGAACTTGTTTATTGCAGCTTATAATGGTTACAAATAAAGCAATAGCATCACAA
ATTTCACAAATAAAGCATTTTTTTCACTGCATTCTAGTTGTGGTTTGTCCAAACTCATCAATGTATCTTA
TCATGTCTGGCTCTAGCTATCCCGCCCCTAACTCCGCCCATCCCGCCCCTAACTCCGCCCAGTTCCGCCC
ATTCTCCGCCCCATGGCTGACTAATTTTTTTTATTTATGCAGAGGCCGAGGCCGCCTCGGCCTCTGAGCT
ATTCCAGAAGTAGTGAGGAGGCTTTTTTGGAGGCCTAGGGACGTACCCAATTCGCCCTATAGTGAGTCGT
ATTACGCGCGCTCACTGGCCGTCGTTTTACAACGTCGTGACTGGGAAAACCCTGGCGTTACCCAACTTAA
TCGCCTTGCAGCACATCCCCCTTTCGCCAGCTGGCGTAATAGCGAAGAGGCCCGCACCGATCGCCCTTCC
CAACAGTTGCGCAGCCTGAATGGCGAATGGG
[124 nt withheld, positions 6752-6875]
C
[91 nt withheld, positions 6877-6967]
A
[49 nt withheld, positions 6969-7017]
CCTTTGACGTTGGAGTCCACGTTCTTT
[37 nt withheld, positions 7045-7081]
ACCCTATCTCGGTCTATTCTTTTGATTTATAAGGGATTTTGCCGATTTCGGCCTATTGGTTAAAAAATGA
GCTGATTTAACAAAAATTTAACGCGAATTTTAACAAAATATTAACGCTTACAATTTAGGTGGCACTTTTC
GGGGAAATGTGCGCGGAACCCCTATTTGTTTATTTTTCTAAATACATTCAAATATGTATCCGCTCATGAG
ACAATAACCCTGATAAATGCTTCAATAATATTGAAAAAGGAAGAGTATGAGTATTCAACATTTCCGTGTC
GCCCTTATTCCCTTTTTTGCGGCATTTTGCCTTCCTGTTTTTGCTCACCCAGAAACGCTGGTGAAAGTAA
AAGATGCTGAAGATCAGTTGGGTGCACGAGTGGGTTACATCGAACTGGATCTCAACAGCGGTAAGATCCT
TGAGAGTTTTCGCCCCGAAGAACGTTTTCCAATGATGAGCACTTTTAAAGTTCTGCTATGTGGCGCGGTA
TTATCCCGTATTGACGCCGGGCAAGAGCAACTCGGTCGCCGCATACACTATTCTCAGAATGACTTGGTTG
AGTACTCACCAGTCACAGAAAAGCATCTTACGGATGGCATGACAGTAAGAGAATTATGCAGTGCTGCCAT
AACCATGAGTGATAACACTGCGGCCAACTTACTTCTGACAACGATCGGAGGACCGAAGGAGCTAACCGCT
TTTTTGCACAACATGGGGGATCATGTAACTCGCCTTGATCGTTGGGAACCGGAGCTGAATGAAGCCATAC
CAAACGACGAGCGTGACACCACGATGCCTGTAGCAATGGCAACAACGTTGCGCAAACTATTAACTGGCGA
ACTACTTACTCTAGCTTCCCGGCAACAATTAATAGACTGGATGGAGGCGGATAAAGTTGCAGGACCACTT
CTGCGCTCGGCCCTTCCGGCTGGCTGGTTTATTGCTGATAAATCTGGAGCCGGTGAGCGTGGGTCTCGCG
GTATCATTGCAGCACTGGGGCCAGATGGTAAGCCCTCCCGTATCGTAGTTATCTACACGACGGGGAGTCA
GGCAACTATGGATGAACGAAATAGACAGATCGCTGAGATAGGTGCCTCACTGATTAAGCATTGGTAACTG
TCAGACCAAGTTTACTCATATATACTTTAGATTGATTTAAAACTTCATTTTTAATTTAAAAGGATCTAGG
TGAAGATCCTTTTTGATAATCTCATGACCAAAATCCCTTAACGTGAGTTTTCGTTCCACTGAGCGTCAGA
CCCCGTAGAAAAGATCAAAGGATCTTCTTGAGATCCTTTTTTTCTGCGCGTAATCTGCTGCTTGCAAACA
AAAAAACCACCGCTACCAGCGGTGGTTTGTTTGCCGGATCAAGAGCTACCAACTCTTTTTCCGAAGGTAA
CTGGCTTCAGCAGAGCGCAGATACCAAATACTGTTCTTCTAGTGTAGCCGTAGTTAGGCCACCACTTCAA
GAACTCTGTAGCACCGCCTACATACCTCGCTCTGCTAATCCTGTTACCAGTGGCTGCTGCCAGTGGCGAT
AAGTCGTGTCTTACCGGGTTGGACTCAAGACGATAGTTACCGGATAAGGCGCAGCGGTCGGGCTGAACGG
GGGGTTCGTGCACACAGCCCAGCTTGGAGCGAACGACCTACACCGAACTGAGATACCTACAGCGTGAGCT
ATGAGAAAGCGCCACGCTTCCCGAAGGGAGAAAGGCGGACAGGTATCCGGTAAGCGGCAGGGTCGGAACA
GGAGAGCGCACGAGGGAGCTTCCAGGGGGAAACGCCTGGTATCTTTATAGTCCTGTCGGGTTTCGCCACC
TCTGACTTGAGCGTCGATTTTTGTGATGCTCGTCAGGGGGGCGGAGCCTATGGAAAAACGCCAGCAACGC
GGCCTTTTTACGGTTCCTGGCCTTTTGCTGGCCTTTTGCTCACATGTTCTTTCCTGCGTTATCCCCTGAT
TCTGTGGATAACCGTATTACCGCCTTTGAGTGAGCTGATACCGCTCGCCGCAGCCGAACGACCGAGCGCA
GCGAGTCAGTGAGCGAGGAAGCGGAAGAGCGCCCAATACGCAAACCGCCTCTCCCCGCGCGTTGGCCGAT
TCATTAATGCAGCTGGCACGACAGGTTTCCCGACTGGAAAGCGGGCAGTGAGCGCAACGCAATTAATGTG
AGTTAGCTCACTCATTAGGCACCCCAGGCTTTACACTTTATGCTTCCGGCTCGTATGTTGTGTGGAATTG
TGAGCGGATAACAATTTCACACAGGAAACAGCTATGACCATGATTACGCCAAGCGCGCAATTAACCCTCA
CTAAAGGGAACAAAAGCTGGAGCTGCAAGC
Features (pLannotate 1.2.2; 31 found; start..end, strand, type, name):
      5..231     +  promoter       RSV promoter: Rous sarcoma virus enhancer/promoter
    232..412     +  LTR            5' LTR (truncated): truncated 5' long terminal repeat (LTR) from HIV-1
    459..584     +  misc_feature   HIV-1 Ψ: packaging signal of human immunodeficiency virus type 1
    568..931     +  CDS            HIV-1 gag (fragment): gag protein from human immunodeficiency virus 1; gag
   1077..1310    +  misc_feature   RRE: The Rev response element (RRE) of HIV-1 allows for Rev-dependent mRNA export from the nucleus to the cytoplasm.
   1687..1713    +  CDS            Rev (fragment): human immunodeficiency virus 1 (HIV-1) Rev protein; rev; enhances nuclear export of unspliced and incompletely spliced viral mRNAs
   1720..1743    +  promoter       SV40 promoter (fragment): SV40 early promoter
   1744..1815    +  promoter       SV40 promoter (fragment): SV40 enhancer and early promoter
   1839..1974    +  rep_origin     SV40 ori: SV40 origin of replication
   2020..2616    +  CDS            PuroR (fragment): puromycin N-acetyltransferase; pac from Streptomyces; confers resistance to puromycin
   2665..2782    +  misc_feature   cPPT/CTS: central polypurine tract and central termination sequence of HIV-1
   2847..2913    +  CDS            small t antigen (fragment): SV40 (simian virus 40) small t antigen
   2920..4098    +  promoter       EF-1α promoter: strong constitutive promoter for human elongation factor EF-1α
   4115..4543    +  CDS            ZNF124 (fragment): ZN124_HUMAN - Experimental evidence at protein level: Swiss-Prot protein existence level 1. May be involved in transcriptional regulation. From Homo sapiens (Human).
   5183..5236    +  promoter       U6 promoter (fragment): RNA polymerase III promoter for human U6 snRNA
   5278..5866    +  misc_feature   WPRE: woodchuck hepatitis virus posttranscriptional regulatory element
   5917..5936    +  misc_feature   cPPT/CTS (fragment): central polypurine tract and central termination sequence of HIV-1
   5938..6171    +  LTR            3' LTR (ΔU3): self-inactivating 3' long terminal repeat (LTR) from HIV-1
   6249..6370    +  polyA_signal   SV40 poly(A) signal: SV40 polyadenylation signal
   6410..6545    +  rep_origin     SV40 ori: SV40 origin of replication
   6566..6584    -  promoter       T7 promoter: promoter for bacteriophage T7 RNA polymerase
   6592..6747    +  CDS            lacZα (fragment): LacZα fragment of β-galactosidase; lacZ fragment
   6752..7180    +  rep_origin     f1 ori (sequence partly withheld): f1 bacteriophage origin of replication; arrow indicates direction of (+) strand synthesis
   7233..7337    +  promoter       AmpR promoter: bla
   7338..8198    +  CDS            AmpR: β-lactamase; bla; confers resistance to ampicillin, carbenicillin, and related antibiotics
   8369..8957    +  rep_origin     ori: high-copy-number ColE1/pMB1/pBR322/pUC origin of replication
   9140..9232    +  CDS            lacI (fragment): lac repressor; lacI; The lac repressor binds to the lac operator to inhibit transcription in E. coli. This inhibition can be relieved by adding lactose or isopropyl-β-D-thiogalactopyranoside (IPTG).
   9245..9266    +  protein_bind   CAP binding site: CAP binding activates transcription in the presence of cAMP. E. coli catabolite activator protein
   9281..9311    +  promoter       lac promoter: promoter for the E. coli lac operon
   9319..9335    +  protein_bind   lac operator: The lac repressor binds to the lac operator to inhibit transcription in E. coli. This inhibition can be relieved by adding lactose or isopropyl-β-D-thiogalactopyranoside (IPTG). lac repressor encoded by lacI
   9380..9398    +  promoter       T3 promoter: promoter for bacteriophage T3 RNA polymerase
