[The description below was written by a language model from this plasmid's Addgene catalogue record and pLannotate feature annotations shown in this document.]
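Description:
TFORF0973 is a third-generation-style, self-inactivating lentiviral expression plasmid built on the pLX_TRC317 backbone, and it belongs to a barcoded library of human transcription factor open reading frames. It is maintained in E. coli through a high-copy ColE1/pUC-type origin and an ampicillin resistance gene (β-lactamase). An f1 origin and remnants of a lacZα/lac promoter cloning region flanked by T7 and T3 promoters are also present in the bacterial portion. The depositor notes that the plasmid can recombine, which is a common concern with LTR-containing vectors.

The viral cassette begins with an RSV promoter fused to a truncated HIV-1 5' LTR, allowing Tat-independent production of genomic RNA. This is followed by the Ψ packaging signal with a gag fragment, the Rev response element for nuclear export, and a cPPT/CTS element that aids nuclear import of the provirus. An SV40 early promoter drives puromycin N-acetyltransferase for selection of transduced mammalian cells. Downstream, the constitutive human EF-1α promoter drives the insert, human ZNF124, a zinc finger protein thought to act in transcriptional regulation. The annotation tool matched only part of the stated 1,157 bp insert to the ZNF124 reference protein, which may reflect the specific isoform cited by the depositor. A WPRE enhances transcript expression, and the cassette ends with a ΔU3 3' LTR and an SV40 polyadenylation signal.

The record states that each ORF carries a unique 24-bp barcode, although this is not annotated in the feature table. The barcode allows the overexpressed factor to be identified in pooled screens, such as those for directed differentiation.
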