Addgene plasmid #143252: TFORF0973
Purpose: Lentiviral vector for overexpressing transcription factor ORFs with unique 24-bp barcodes. Barcodes facilitate identification of transcription factors in pooled screens.
Depositing lab: Feng Zhang. Depositing organization: Broad Institute. Publication: A transcription factor atlas of directed differentiation. Joung J, Ma S, Tay T, Geiger-Schuller KR, Kirchgatterer PC, Verdine VK, Guo B, Arias-Garcia MA, Allen WE, Singh A, Kuksenko O, Abudayyeh OO, Gootenberg JS, Fu Z, Macrae RK, Buenrostro JD, Regev A, Zhang F. Cell. 2023 Jan 5;186(1):209-229.e26. doi: 10.1016/j.cell.2022.11.026. PubMed 36608654.
Backbone
  Vector backbone: pLX_TRC317
  Backbone manufacturer: Broad Institute Genetic Perturbation Platform
  Backbone size w/o insert (bp): 8264
  Vector type: Mammalian Expression, Lentiviral
  Selectable markers: Puromycin
Growth in bacteria
  Bacterial resistance: Ampicillin, 100 μg/mL
  Growth temperature: 37°C
  Growth strain: NEB Stable
  Copy number: High Copy
Gene/Insert
  Gene/Insert name: ZNF124
  Species: H. sapiens (human)
  Insert size (bp): 1157
  Entrez Gene: ZNF124 (a.k.a. HZF16, HZF-16, MGC117046)
  Promoter: EF1a
  Cloning method: Unknown
  Sequencing primers: 5′ GGGTGGAGACTGAAGTTAGGCCAG; 3′ CACATAGCGTAAAAGGAGCAACATAG
Terms and licenses: Academic/Nonprofit Terms; Industry Terms: Not Available to Industry
Depositor comments: NM_001297568,ENST00000543802 . The transcription factor ORF portion of this plasmid was synthesized by Genewiz. Please test multiple small colonies in case of plasmid recombination. To make this collection available in a timely manner, a portion of this collection was not fully sequenced by Addgene. If an Addgene verified full plasmid sequence is not available, please contact us prior to placing an order to request the full sequence.
How to cite: TFORF0973 was a gift from Feng Zhang (Addgene plasmid # 143252 ; http://n2t.net/addgene:143252 ; RRID:Addgene_143252)
