>Addgene plasmid #143252 | TFORF0973 | depositor partial sequence | sequence record 281894 | Insert
ACCGCCACCATGTCGGGACACCCCGGAAGCTGGGAAATGAACTCGGTTGCCTTTGAGGATGTGGCTGTGA
ACTTCACCCAGGAGGAGTGGGCTTTGTTGGATCCTTCCCAGAAGAATCTCTATAGAGACGTGATGCAGGA
AACCTTCAGGAATCTGGCTTCCATAGGAAACAAAGGGGAAGACCAGAGCATTGAAGATCAGTACAAAAAT
TCTTCAAGAAATCTAAGGCACATCATATCTCATTCTGGAAACAACCCATATGGGTGTGAGGAATGCGGAA
AGAAGCCATGTACATGTAAACAATGTCAGAAAACTTCCCTTTCTGTCACAAGGGTTCACAGAGACACAGT
AATGCACACTGGAAATGGACATTATGGTTGTACAATATGTGAGAAAGTTTTTAATATTCCCAGTTCATTT
CAGATACATCAGAGAAATCACACTGGAGAGAAACCCTATGAATGTATGGAATGTGGGAAAGCCTTAGGTT
TTTCCCGTTCTCTTAATAGACATAAAAGGATTCACACTGGAGAAAAACGCTATGAATGTAAGCAATGTGG
GAAAGCCTTCAGTCGTTCCAGTCACCTTCGTGACCATGAAAGAACTCATACTGGAGAGAAACCCTATGAA
TGTAAGCACTGTGGGAAAGCCTTCCGTTACTCCAATTGCCTTCATTACCATGAAAGAACTCACACTGGAG
AGAAACCTTATGTGTGCATGGAATGTGGCAAAGCTTTCAGTTGTCTCAGTTCCTTGCAAGGACATATAAA
GGCTCATGCTGGTGAAGAACCCTATCCATGTAAGCAATGTGGGAAAGCCTTCAGATACGCCAGTTCCCTT
CAGAAACACGAGAAAACTCATATTGCACAGAAACCCTATGTATGTAACAATTGTGGTAAAGGCTTCAGAT
GTTCCAGTTCCCTTCGTGACCATGAAAGGACTCATACTGGAGAGAAACCCTATGAATGTCAGAAATGTGG
CAAAGCCTTTAGTCGTGCTAGTACCCTTTGGAAGCATAAAAAAACTCATACTGGAGAAAAGCCCTATAAA
TGTAAAAAAATGTAGTAATGAACTAGTCCGTAACTTGAAAGTATTTCGATTTCTTGGCTTTATATATCTT
GTGGAAAGGACGAATTGGCACGCGGTTTAACGGGATC
