>Addgene plasmid #143252 | TFORF0973 | depositor partial sequence | sequence record 281895 | Barcode
ATTGGCACGCGGTTTAACGGGATC
